Addgene plasmid #77751: OXSR1 gRNA (BRDN0001147167)
Purpose: 3rd generation lentiviral gRNA plasmid targeting human OXSR1
Depositing lab: John Doench & David Root. Depositing organization: Broad Institute. Publication: Optimized sgRNA design to maximize activity and minimize off-target effects of CRISPR-Cas9. Doench JG, Fusi N, Sullender M, Hegde M, Vaimberg EW, Donovan KF, Smith I, Tothova Z, Wilen C, Orchard R, Virgin HW, Listgarten J, Root DE. Nat Biotechnol. 2016 Jan 18. doi: 10.1038/nbt.3437. PubMed 26780180.
Backbone
  Vector backbone: lentiGuide-Puro
  Backbone manufacturer: Zhang Lab (Addgene plasmid # 52963)
  Vector type: Mammalian Expression, Lentiviral, CRISPR
  Selectable markers: Puromycin
Growth in bacteria
  Bacterial resistance: Ampicillin, 100 μg/mL
  Growth temperature: 37°C
  Growth strain: DH5alpha
  Copy number: High Copy
Gene/Insert
  Gene/Insert name: OXSR1 (alt names: OXSR1; NM_005109.2)
  gRNA/shRNA sequence: CCAACAAGGGGTGCCAACAA
  Species: H. sapiens (human)
  Entrez Gene: OXSR1 (a.k.a. OSR1)
  Promoter: hU6
  Cloning method: Unknown
  Sequencing primers: 5′ U6-F; 3′ pS2-R
Terms and licenses: Academic/Nonprofit Terms; Industry Terms: Not Available to Industry
Depositor comments: The gRNA was designed to target the following Genbank reference sequence(s): NM_005109.2. Note that this plasmid does NOT contain Cas9. It should be used in conjunction with lentiCas9-Blast (Addgene #52962) or otherwise with cell lines already expressing Cas9. Browse the full kinome gRNA library at http://www.addgene.org/pooled-library/broadgpp-human-kinome/ or visit http://www.broadinstitute.org/rnai/public/ for detailed protocols and information.
How to cite: OXSR1 gRNA (BRDN0001147167) was a gift from John Doench & David Root (Addgene plasmid # 77751 ; http://n2t.net/addgene:77751 ; RRID:Addgene_77751)
