[The description below was written by a language model from this plasmid's Addgene catalogue record and pLannotate feature annotations shown in this document.]
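Description:
OXSR1 gRNA (BRDN0001147167) is a third-generation lentiviral CRISPR guide plasmid built on the lentiGuide-Puro backbone. It carries a single guide RNA directed against human OXSR1 (also known as OSR1), designed against the NM_005109.2 reference transcript. In bacteria it is maintained as a high-copy plasmid through a ColE1/pUC-type origin and selected with ampicillin via the β-lactamase gene. An f1 origin, an SV40 origin and leftover lac and T7/T3 elements from the parental cloning vector are also annotated.

The lentiviral transfer cassette begins with an RSV promoter fused to a truncated HIV-1 5' LTR, which drives Tat-independent transcription of the viral genome in packaging cells. This is followed by the Ψ packaging signal with a partial gag sequence and the Rev response element for Rev-dependent nuclear export. Next, a human U6 RNA polymerase III promoter drives the OXSR1-specific spacer joined to the Streptococcus pyogenes Cas9 gRNA scaffold. A cPPT/CTS element that aids nuclear import of the viral genome lies downstream. A second unit uses the EF-1α core promoter with its intron A to express puromycin N-acetyltransferase, allowing puromycin selection of transduced mammalian cells. WPRE enhances transcript expression, and the cassette ends in a self-inactivating ΔU3 3' LTR, with an SV40 polyadenylation signal beyond it.

The plasmid does not encode Cas9, so it is intended for use with a separate Cas9 vector such as lentiCas9-Blast or in cells already expressing Cas9. It serves to disrupt OXSR1, and the depositor comments link it to a human kinome gRNA library based on optimized sgRNA design rules.
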