Features (pLannotate 1.2.2; 29 found; start..end, strand, type, name):
     14..80      +  CDS            small t antigen (fragment): SV40 (simian virus 40) small t antigen
    106..317     +  promoter       EF-1α core promoter: core promoter for human elongation factor EF-1α
    318..1256    +  intron         EF-1α intron A: intron upstream of the start codon of human EF-1α
   1278..1877    +  CDS            PuroR (fragment): puromycin N-acetyltransferase; pac from Streptomyces; confers resistance to puromycin
   1893..2481    +  misc_feature   WPRE: woodchuck hepatitis virus posttranscriptional regulatory element
   2532..2551    +  misc_feature   cPPT/CTS (fragment): central polypurine tract and central termination sequence of HIV-1
   2553..2786    +  LTR            3' LTR (ΔU3): self-inactivating 3' long terminal repeat (LTR) from HIV-1
   2864..2985    +  polyA_signal   SV40 poly(A) signal: SV40 polyadenylation signal
   3025..3160    +  rep_origin     SV40 ori: SV40 origin of replication
   3181..3199    -  promoter       T7 promoter: promoter for bacteriophage T7 RNA polymerase
   3207..3362    +  CDS            lacZα (fragment): LacZα fragment of β-galactosidase; lacZ fragment
   3367..3795    +  rep_origin     f1 ori (sequence partly withheld): f1 bacteriophage origin of replication; arrow indicates direction of (+) strand synthesis
   3848..3952    +  promoter       AmpR promoter: bla
   3953..4813    +  CDS            AmpR: β-lactamase; bla; confers resistance to ampicillin, carbenicillin, and related antibiotics
   4984..5572    +  rep_origin     ori: high-copy-number ColE1/pMB1/pBR322/pUC origin of replication
   5755..5847    +  CDS            lacI (fragment): lac repressor; lacI; The lac repressor binds to the lac operator to inhibit transcription in E. coli. This inhibition can be relieved by adding lactose or isopropyl-β-D-thiogalactopyranoside (IPTG).
   5860..5881    +  protein_bind   CAP binding site: CAP binding activates transcription in the presence of cAMP. E. coli catabolite activator protein
   5896..5926    +  promoter       lac promoter: promoter for the E. coli lac operon
   5934..5950    +  protein_bind   lac operator: The lac repressor binds to the lac operator to inhibit transcription in E. coli. This inhibition can be relieved by adding lactose or isopropyl-β-D-thiogalactopyranoside (IPTG). lac repressor encoded by lacI
   5995..6013    +  promoter       T3 promoter: promoter for bacteriophage T3 RNA polymerase
   6041..6267    +  promoter       RSV promoter: Rous sarcoma virus enhancer/promoter
   6268..6448    +  LTR            5' LTR (truncated): truncated 5' long terminal repeat (LTR) from HIV-1
   6495..6620    +  misc_feature   HIV-1 Ψ: packaging signal of human immunodeficiency virus type 1
   6604..6967    +  CDS            HIV-1 gag (fragment): gag protein from human immunodeficiency virus 1; gag
   7113..7346    +  misc_feature   RRE: The Rev response element (RRE) of HIV-1 allows for Rev-dependent mRNA export from the nucleus to the cytoplasm.
   7723..7749    +  CDS            Rev (fragment): human immunodeficiency virus 1 (HIV-1) Rev protein; rev; enhances nuclear export of unspliced and incompletely spliced viral mRNAs
   7753..7993    +  promoter       U6 promoter: RNA polymerase III promoter for human U6 snRNA
   8023..8098    +  misc_RNA       gRNA scaffold: guide RNA scaffold for the Streptococcus pyogenes CRISPR/Cas9 system
   8154..8271    +  misc_feature   cPPT/CTS: central polypurine tract and central termination sequence of HIV-1
>Addgene plasmid #77751 | OXSR1 gRNA (BRDN0001147167) | addgene full sequence | sequence record 189048 | Addgene Assembled Sequence
CCCGGGTGCAAAGATGGATAAAGTTTTAAACAGAGAGGAATCTTTGCAGCTAATGGACCTTCTAGGTCTT
GAAAGGAGTGGGAATTGGCTCCGGTGCCCGTCAGTGGGCAGAGCGCACATCGCCCACAGTCCCCGAGAAG
TTGGGGGGAGGGGTCGGCAATTGATCCGGTGCCTAGAGAAGGTGGCGCGGGGTAAACTGGGAAAGTGATG
TCGTGTACTGGCTCCGCCTTTTTCCCGAGGGTGGGGGAGAACCGTATATAAGTGCAGTAGTCGCCGTGAA
CGTTCTTTTTCGCAACGGGTTTGCCGCCAGAACACAGGTAAGTGCCGTGTGTGGTTCCCGCGGGCCTGGC
CTCTTTACGGGTTATGGCCCTTGCGTGCCTTGAATTACTTCCACCTGGCTGCAGTACGTGATTCTTGATC
CCGAGCTTCGGGTTGGAAGTGGGTGGGAGAGTTCGAGGCCTTGCGCTTAAGGAGCCCCTTCGCCTCGTGC
TTGAGTTGAGGCCTGGCCTGGGCGCTGGGGCCGCCGCGTGCGAATCTGGTGGCACCTTCGCGCCTGTCTC
GCTGCTTTCGATAAGTCTCTAGCCATTTAAAATTTTTGATGACCTGCTGCGACGCTTTTTTTCTGGCAAG
ATAGTCTTGTAAATGCGGGCCAAGATCTGCACACTGGTATTTCGGTTTTTGGGGCCGCGGGCGGCGACGG
GGCCCGTGCGTCCCAGCGCACATGTTCGGCGAGGCGGGGCCTGCGAGCGCGGCCACCGAGAATCGGACGG
GGGTAGTCTCAAGCTGGCCGGCCTGCTCTGGTGCCTGGCCTCGCGCCGCCGTGTATCGCCCCGCCCTGGG
CGGCAAGGCTGGCCCGGTCGGCACCAGTTGCGTGAGCGGAAAGATGGCCGCTTCCCGGCCCTGCTGCAGG
GAGCTCAAAATGGAGGACGCGGCGCTCGGGAGAGCGGGCGGGTGAGTCACCCACACAAAGGAAAAGGGCC
TTTCCGTCCTCAGCCGTCGCTTCATGTGACTCCACGGAGTACCGGGCGCCGTCCAGGCACCTCGATTAGT
TCTCGAGCTTTTGGAGTACGTCGTCTTTAGGTTGGGGGGAGGGGTTTTATGCGATGGAGTTTCCCCACAC
TGAGTGGGTGGAGACTGAAGTTAGGCCAGCTTGGCACTTGATGTAATTCTCCTTGGAATTTGCCCTTTTT
GAGTTTGGATCTTGGTTCATTCTCAAGCCTCAGACAGTGGTTCAAAGTTTTTTTCTTCCATTTCAGGTGT
CGTGACGTACGGCCACCATGACCGAGTACAAGCCCACGGTGCGCCTCGCCACCCGCGACGACGTCCCCAG
GGCCGTACGCACCCTCGCCGCCGCGTTCGCCGACTACCCCGCCACGCGCCACACCGTCGATCCGGACCGC
CACATCGAGCGGGTCACCGAGCTGCAAGAACTCTTCCTCACGCGCGTCGGGCTCGACATCGGCAAGGTGT
GGGTCGCGGACGACGGCGCCGCCGTGGCGGTCTGGACCACGCCGGAGAGCGTCGAAGCGGGGGCGGTGTT
CGCCGAGATCGGCCCGCGCATGGCCGAGTTGAGCGGTTCCCGGCTGGCCGCGCAGCAACAGATGGAAGGC
CTCCTGGCGCCGCACCGGCCCAAGGAGCCCGCGTGGTTCCTGGCCACCGTCGGAGTCTCGCCCGACCACC
AGGGCAAGGGTCTGGGCAGCGCCGTCGTGCTCCCCGGAGTGGAGGCGGCCGAGCGCGCCGGGGTGCCCGC
CTTCCTGGAGACCTCCGCGCCCCGCAACCTCCCCTTCTACGAGCGGCTCGGCTTCACCGTCACCGCCGAC
GTCGAGGTGCCCGAAGGACCGCGCACCTGGTGCATGACCCGCAAGCCCGGTGCCTGAACGCGTTAAGTCG
ACAATCAACCTCTGGATTACAAAATTTGTGAAAGATTGACTGGTATTCTTAACTATGTTGCTCCTTTTAC
GCTATGTGGATACGCTGCTTTAATGCCTTTGTATCATGCTATTGCTTCCCGTATGGCTTTCATTTTCTCC
TCCTTGTATAAATCCTGGTTGCTGTCTCTTTATGAGGAGTTGTGGCCCGTTGTCAGGCAACGTGGCGTGG
TGTGCACTGTGTTTGCTGACGCAACCCCCACTGGTTGGGGCATTGCCACCACCTGTCAGCTCCTTTCCGG
GACTTTCGCTTTCCCCCTCCCTATTGCCACGGCGGAACTCATCGCCGCCTGCCTTGCCCGCTGCTGGACA
GGGGCTCGGCTGTTGGGCACTGACAATTCCGTGGTGTTGTCGGGGAAATCATCGTCCTTTCCTTGGCTGC
TCGCCTGTGTTGCCACCTGGATTCTGCGCGGGACGTCCTTCTGCTACGTCCCTTCGGCCCTCAATCCAGC
GGACCTTCCTTCCCGCGGCCTGCTGCCGGCTCTGCGGCCTCTTCCGCGTCTTCGCCTTCGCCCTCAGACG
AGTCGGATCTCCCTTTGGGCCGCCTCCCCGCGTCGACTTTAAGACCAATGACTTACAAGGCAGCTGTAGA
TCTTAGCCACTTTTTAAAAGAAAAGGGGGGACTGGAAGGGCTAATTCACTCCCAACGAAGACAAGATCTG
CTTTTTGCTTGTACTGGGTCTCTCTGGTTAGACCAGATCTGAGCCTGGGAGCTCTCTGGCTAACTAGGGA
ACCCACTGCTTAAGCCTCAATAAAGCTTGCCTTGAGTGCTTCAAGTAGTGTGTGCCCGTCTGTTGTGTGA
CTCTGGTAACTAGAGATCCCTCAGACCCTTTTAGTCAGTGTGGAAAATCTCTAGCAGTACGTATAGTAGT
TCATGTCATCTTATTATTCAGTATTTATAACTTGCAAAGAAATGAATATCAGAGAGTGAGAGGAACTTGT
TTATTGCAGCTTATAATGGTTACAAATAAAGCAATAGCATCACAAATTTCACAAATAAAGCATTTTTTTC
ACTGCATTCTAGTTGTGGTTTGTCCAAACTCATCAATGTATCTTATCATGTCTGGCTCTAGCTATCCCGC
CCCTAACTCCGCCCATCCCGCCCCTAACTCCGCCCAGTTCCGCCCATTCTCCGCCCCATGGCTGACTAAT
TTTTTTTATTTATGCAGAGGCCGAGGCCGCCTCGGCCTCTGAGCTATTCCAGAAGTAGTGAGGAGGCTTT
TTTGGAGGCCTAGGGACGTACCCAATTCGCCCTATAGTGAGTCGTATTACGCGCGCTCACTGGCCGTCGT
TTTACAACGTCGTGACTGGGAAAACCCTGGCGTTACCCAACTTAATCGCCTTGCAGCACATCCCCCTTTC
GCCAGCTGGCGTAATAGCGAAGAGGCCCGCACCGATCGCCCTTCCCAACAGTTGCGCAGCCTGAATGGCG
AATGGG
[124 nt withheld, positions 3367-3490]
C
[91 nt withheld, positions 3492-3582]
A
[49 nt withheld, positions 3584-3632]
CCTTTGACGTTGGAGTCCACGTTCTTT
[37 nt withheld, positions 3660-3696]
ACCCTATCTCGGTCTATTCTTTTGATTTATAAGGGATTTTGCCGATTTCGGCCTATTGGTTAAAAAATGA
GCTGATTTAACAAAAATTTAACGCGAATTTTAACAAAATATTAACGCTTACAATTTAGGTGGCACTTTTC
GGGGAAATGTGCGCGGAACCCCTATTTGTTTATTTTTCTAAATACATTCAAATATGTATCCGCTCATGAG
ACAATAACCCTGATAAATGCTTCAATAATATTGAAAAAGGAAGAGTATGAGTATTCAACATTTCCGTGTC
GCCCTTATTCCCTTTTTTGCGGCATTTTGCCTTCCTGTTTTTGCTCACCCAGAAACGCTGGTGAAAGTAA
AAGATGCTGAAGATCAGTTGGGTGCACGAGTGGGTTACATCGAACTGGATCTCAACAGCGGTAAGATCCT
TGAGAGTTTTCGCCCCGAAGAACGTTTTCCAATGATGAGCACTTTTAAAGTTCTGCTATGTGGCGCGGTA
TTATCCCGTATTGACGCCGGGCAAGAGCAACTCGGTCGCCGCATACACTATTCTCAGAATGACTTGGTTG
AGTACTCACCAGTCACAGAAAAGCATCTTACGGATGGCATGACAGTAAGAGAATTATGCAGTGCTGCCAT
AACCATGAGTGATAACACTGCGGCCAACTTACTTCTGACAACGATCGGAGGACCGAAGGAGCTAACCGCT
TTTTTGCACAACATGGGGGATCATGTAACTCGCCTTGATCGTTGGGAACCGGAGCTGAATGAAGCCATAC
CAAACGACGAGCGTGACACCACGATGCCTGTAGCAATGGCAACAACGTTGCGCAAACTATTAACTGGCGA
ACTACTTACTCTAGCTTCCCGGCAACAATTAATAGACTGGATGGAGGCGGATAAAGTTGCAGGACCACTT
CTGCGCTCGGCCCTTCCGGCTGGCTGGTTTATTGCTGATAAATCTGGAGCCGGTGAGCGTGGGTCTCGCG
GTATCATTGCAGCACTGGGGCCAGATGGTAAGCCCTCCCGTATCGTAGTTATCTACACGACGGGGAGTCA
GGCAACTATGGATGAACGAAATAGACAGATCGCTGAGATAGGTGCCTCACTGATTAAGCATTGGTAACTG
TCAGACCAAGTTTACTCATATATACTTTAGATTGATTTAAAACTTCATTTTTAATTTAAAAGGATCTAGG
TGAAGATCCTTTTTGATAATCTCATGACCAAAATCCCTTAACGTGAGTTTTCGTTCCACTGAGCGTCAGA
CCCCGTAGAAAAGATCAAAGGATCTTCTTGAGATCCTTTTTTTCTGCGCGTAATCTGCTGCTTGCAAACA
AAAAAACCACCGCTACCAGCGGTGGTTTGTTTGCCGGATCAAGAGCTACCAACTCTTTTTCCGAAGGTAA
CTGGCTTCAGCAGAGCGCAGATACCAAATACTGTTCTTCTAGTGTAGCCGTAGTTAGGCCACCACTTCAA
GAACTCTGTAGCACCGCCTACATACCTCGCTCTGCTAATCCTGTTACCAGTGGCTGCTGCCAGTGGCGAT
AAGTCGTGTCTTACCGGGTTGGACTCAAGACGATAGTTACCGGATAAGGCGCAGCGGTCGGGCTGAACGG
GGGGTTCGTGCACACAGCCCAGCTTGGAGCGAACGACCTACACCGAACTGAGATACCTACAGCGTGAGCT
ATGAGAAAGCGCCACGCTTCCCGAAGGGAGAAAGGCGGACAGGTATCCGGTAAGCGGCAGGGTCGGAACA
GGAGAGCGCACGAGGGAGCTTCCAGGGGGAAACGCCTGGTATCTTTATAGTCCTGTCGGGTTTCGCCACC
TCTGACTTGAGCGTCGATTTTTGTGATGCTCGTCAGGGGGGCGGAGCCTATGGAAAAACGCCAGCAACGC
GGCCTTTTTACGGTTCCTGGCCTTTTGCTGGCCTTTTGCTCACATGTTCTTTCCTGCGTTATCCCCTGAT
TCTGTGGATAACCGTATTACCGCCTTTGAGTGAGCTGATACCGCTCGCCGCAGCCGAACGACCGAGCGCA
GCGAGTCAGTGAGCGAGGAAGCGGAAGAGCGCCCAATACGCAAACCGCCTCTCCCCGCGCGTTGGCCGAT
TCATTAATGCAGCTGGCACGACAGGTTTCCCGACTGGAAAGCGGGCAGTGAGCGCAACGCAATTAATGTG
AGTTAGCTCACTCATTAGGCACCCCAGGCTTTACACTTTATGCTTCCGGCTCGTATGTTGTGTGGAATTG
TGAGCGGATAACAATTTCACACAGGAAACAGCTATGACCATGATTACGCCAAGCGCGCAATTAACCCTCA
CTAAAGGGAACAAAAGCTGGAGCTGCAAGCTTAATGTAGTCTTATGCAATACTCTTGTAGTCTTGCAACA
TGGTAACGATGAGTTAGCAACATGCCTTACAAGGAGAGAAAAAGCACCGTGCATGCCGATTGGTGGAAGT
AAGGTGGTACGATCGTGCCTTATTAGGAAGGCAACAGACGGGTCTGACATGGATTGGACGAACCACTGAA
TTGCCGCATTGCAGAGATATTGTATTTAAGTGCCTAGCTCGATACATAAACGGGTCTCTCTGGTTAGACC
AGATCTGAGCCTGGGAGCTCTCTGGCTAACTAGGGAACCCACTGCTTAAGCCTCAATAAAGCTTGCCTTG
AGTGCTTCAAGTAGTGTGTGCCCGTCTGTTGTGTGACTCTGGTAACTAGAGATCCCTCAGACCCTTTTAG
TCAGTGTGGAAAATCTCTAGCAGTGGCGCCCGAACAGGGACTTGAAAGCGAAAGGGAAACCAGAGGAGCT
CTCTCGACGCAGGACTCGGCTTGCTGAAGCGCGCACGGCAAGAGGCGAGGGGCGGCGACTGGTGAGTACG
CCAAAAATTTTGACTAGCGGAGGCTAGAAGGAGAGAGATGGGTGCGAGAGCGTCAGTATTAAGCGGGGGA
GAATTAGATCGCGATGGGAAAAAATTCGGTTAAGGCCAGGGGGAAAGAAAAAATATAAATTAAAACATAT
AGTATGGGCAAGCAGGGAGCTAGAACGATTCGCAGTTAATCCTGGCCTGTTAGAAACATCAGAAGGCTGT
AGACAAATACTGGGACAGCTACAACCATCCCTTCAGACAGGATCAGAAGAACTTAGATCATTATATAATA
CAGTAGCAACCCTCTATTGTGTGCATCAAAGGATAGAGATAAAAGACACCAAGGAAGCTTTAGACAAGAT
AGAGGAAGAGCAAAACAAAAGTAAGACCACCGCACAGCAAGCGGCCGCTGATCTTCAGACCTGGAGGAGG
AGATATGAGGGACAATTGGAGAAGTGAATTATATAAATATAAAGTAGTAAAAATTGAACCATTAGGAGTA
GCACCCACCAAGGCAAAGAGAAGAGTGGTGCAGAGAGAAAAAAGAGCAGTGGGAATAGGAGCTTTGTTCC
TTGGGTTCTTGGGAGCAGCAGGAAGCACTATGGGCGCAGCGTCAATGACGCTGACGGTACAGGCCAGACA
ATTATTGTCTGGTATAGTGCAGCAGCAGAACAATTTGCTGAGGGCTATTGAGGCGCAACAGCATCTGTTG
CAACTCACAGTCTGGGGCATCAAGCAGCTCCAGGCAAGAATCCTGGCTGTGGAAAGATACCTAAAGGATC
AACAGCTCCTGGGGATTTGGGGTTGCTCTGGAAAACTCATTTGCACCACTGCTGTGCCTTGGAATGCTAG
TTGGAGTAATAAATCTCTGGAACAGATTTGGAATCACACGACCTGGATGGAGTGGGACAGAGAAATTAAC
AATTACACAAGCTTAATACACTCCTTAATTGAAGAATCGCAAAACCAGCAAGAAAAGAATGAACAAGAAT
TATTGGAATTAGATAAATGGGCAAGTTTGTGGAATTGGTTTAACATAACAAATTGGCTGTGGTATATAAA
ATTATTCATAATGATAGTAGGAGGCTTGGTAGGTTTAAGAATAGTTTTTGCTGTACTTTCTATAGTGAAT
AGAGTTAGGCAGGGATATTCACCATTATCGTTTCAGACCCACCTCCCAACCCCGAGGGGACCCAGAGAGG
GCCTATTTCCCATGATTCCTTCATATTTGCATATACGATACAAGGCTGTTAGAGAGATAATTAGAATTAA
TTTGACTGTAAACACAAAGATATTAGTACAAAATACGTGACGTAGAAAGTAATAATTTCTTGGGTAGTTT
GCAGTTTTAAAATTATGTTTTAAAATGGACTATCATATGCTTACCGTAACTTGAAAGTATTTCGATTTCT
TGGCTTTATATATCTTGTGGAAAGGACGAAACACCGCCAACAAGGGGTGCCAACAAGTTTTAGAGCTAGA
AATAGCAAGTTAAAATAAGGCTAGTCCGTTATCAACTTGAAAAAGTGGCACCGAGTCGGTGCTTTTTTAA
GCTTGGCGTAACTAGATCTTGAGACAAATGGCAGTATTCATCCACAATTTTAAAAGAAAAGGGGGGATTG
GGGGGTACAGTGCAGGGGAAAGAATAGTAGACATAATAGCAACAGACATACAAACTAAAGAATTACAAAA
ACAAATTACAAAAATTCAAAATTTTCGGGTTTATTACAGGGACAGCAGAGATCCACTTTGGCGCCGGCTC
GAGGGGG
