>Addgene plasmid #77751 | OXSR1 gRNA (BRDN0001147167) | depositor partial sequence | sequence record 145211 | Target Sequence
CCAACAAGGGGTGCCAACAA
