>Addgene plasmid #77751 | OXSR1 gRNA (BRDN0001147167) | addgene partial sequence | sequence record 152610 | hU6-F 5'-GAGGGCCTATTTCCCATGATT-3'
ATTAGAATTAATTTGACTGTAAACACAAAGATATTAGTACAAAATACGTGACGTAGAAAGTAATAATTTC
TTGGGTAGTTTGCAGTTTTAAAATTATGTTTTAAAATGGACTATCATATGCTTACCGTAACTTGAAAGTA
TTTCGATTTCTTGGCTTTATATATCTTGTGGAAAGGACGAAACACCGCCAACAAGGGGTGCCAACAAGTT
TTAGAGCTAGAAATAGCAAGTTAAAATAAGGCTAGTCCGTTATCAACTTGAAAAAGTGGCACCGAGTCGG
TGCTTTTTTAAGCTTGGCGTAACTAGATCTTGAGACAAATGGCAGTATTCATCCACAATTTTAAAAGAAA
AGGGGGGATTGGGGGGTACAGTGCAGGGGAAAGAATAGTAGACATAATAGCAACAGACATACAAACTAAA
GAATTACAAAAACAAATTACAAAAATTCAAAATTTTCGGGTTTATTACAGGGACAGCAGAGATCCACTTT
GGCGCCGGCTCGAGGGGGCCCGGGTGCAAAGATGGATAAAGTTTTAAACAGAGAGGAATCTTTGCAGCTA
ATGGACCTTCTAGGTCTTGAAAGGAGTGGGAATTGGCTCCGGTGCCCGTCAGTGGGCAGAGCGCACATCG
CCCACAGTCCCCGAGAAGTTGGGGGGAGGGGTCGGCAATTGATCCGGTGCCTAGAGAAGGTGGCGCGGGG
TAAACTGGGAAAGTGATGTCGTGTACTGGCTCCGCCTTTTTCCCGAGGGTGG
